>Addgene plasmid #102809 | Lv EF1a HP1cs-Frb2x PGK Puro | addgene full sequence | sequence record 198235 | Addgene NGS Result
GGAAGGGCTAATTCACTCCCAAAGAAGACAAGATATCCTTGATCTGTGGATCTACCACACACAAGGCTAC
TTCCCTGATTAGCAGAACTACACACCAGGGCCAGGGGTCAGATATCCACTGACCTTTGGATGGTGCTACA
AGCTAGTACCAGTTGAGCCAGATAAGGTAGAAGAGGCCAATAAAGGAGAGAACACCAGCTTGTTACACCC
TGTGAGCCTGCATGGGATGGATGACCCGGAGAGAGAAGTGTTAGAGTGGAGGTTTGACAGCCGCCTAGCA
TTTCATCACGTGGCCCGAGAGCTGCATCCGGAGTACTTCAAGAACTGCTGATATCGAGCTTGCTACAAGG
GACTTTCCGCTGGGGACTTTCCAGGGAGGCGTGGCCTGGGCGGGACTGGGGAGTGGCGAGCCCTCAGATC
CTGCATATAAGCAGCTGCTTTTTGCCTGTACTGGGTCTCTCTGGTTAGACCAGATCTGAGCCTGGGAGCT
CTCTGGCTAACTAGGGAACCCACTGCTTAAGCCTCAATAAAGCTTGCCTTGAGTGCTTCAAGTAGTGTGT
GCCCGTCTGTTGTGTGACTCTGGTAACTAGAGATCCCTCAGACCCTTTTAGTCAGTGTGGAAAATCTCTA
GCAGTGGCGCCCGAACAGGGACTTGAAAGCGAAAGGGAAACCAGAGGAGCTCTCTCGACGCAGGACTCGG
CTTGCTGAAGCGCGCACGGCAAGAGGCGAGGGGCGGCGACTGGTGAGTACGCCAAAAATTTTGACTAGCG
GAGGCTAGAAGGAGAGAGATGGGTGCGAGAGCGTCAGTATTAAGCGGGGGAGAATTAGATCGCGATGGGA
AAAAATTCGGTTAAGGCCAGGGGGAAAGAAAAAATATAAATTAAAACATATAGTATGGGCAAGCAGGGAG
CTAGAACGATTCGCAGTTAATCCTGGCCTGTTAGAAACATCAGAAGGCTGTAGACAAATACTGGGACAGC
TACAACCATCCCTTCAGACAGGATCAGAAGAACTTAGATCATTATATAATACAGTAGCAACCCTCTATTG
TGTGCATCAAAGGATAGAGATAAAAGACACCAAGGAAGCTTTAGACAAGATAGAGGAAGAGCAAAACAAA
AGTAAGACCACCGCACAGCAAGCGGCCGGCCGCTGATCTTCAGACCTGGAGGAGGAGATATGAGGGACAA
TTGGAGAAGTGAATTATATAAATATAAAGTAGTAAAAATTGAACCATTAGGAGTAGCACCCACCAAGGCA
AAGAGAAGAGTGGTGCAGAGAGAAAAAAGAGCAGTGGGAATAGGAGCTTTGTTCCTTGGGTTCTTGGGAG
CAGCAGGAAGCACTATGGGCGCAGCGTCAATGACGCTGACGGTACAGGCCAGACAATTATTGTCTGGTAT
AGTGCAGCAGCAGAACAATTTGCTGAGGGCTATTGAGGCGCAACAGCATCTGTTGCAACTCACAGTCTGG
GGCATCAAGCAGCTCCAGGCAAGAATCCTGGCTGTGGAAAGATACCTAAAGGATCAACAGCTCCTGGGGA
TTTGGGGTTGCTCTGGAAAACTCATTTGCACCACTGCTGTGCCTTGGAATGCTAGTTGGAGTAATAAATC
TCTGGAACAGATTTGGAATCACACGACCTGGATGGAGTGGGACAGAGAAATTAACAATTACACAAGCTTA
ATACACTCCTTAATTGAAGAATCGCAAAACCAGCAAGAAAAGAATGAACAAGAATTATTGGAATTAGATA
AATGGGCAAGTTTGTGGAATTGGTTTAACATAACAAATTGGCTGTGGTATATAAAATTATTCATAATGAT
AGTAGGAGGCTTGGTAGGTTTAAGAATAGTTTTTGCTGTACTTTCTATAGTGAATAGAGTTAGGCAGGGA
TATTCACCATTATCGTTTCAGACCCACCTCCCAACCCCGAGGGGACCCGACAGGCCCGAAGGAATAGAAG
AAGAAGGTGGAGAGAGAGACAGAGACAGATCCATTCGATTAGTGAACGGATCTCGACGGTATCGCCTTTA
AAAGAAAAGGGGGGATTGGGGGGTACAGTGCAGGGGAAAGAATAGTAGACATAATAGCAACAGACATACA
AACTAAAGAATTACAAAAACAAATTACAAAAATTCAAAATTTTCGGGTTTATTACAGGGACAGCAGAGAT
CCAGTTTATCGATGAGGCCCTTTCGTCTTCACTCGAGGTGCCCGTCAGTGGGCAGAGCGCACATCGCCCA
CAGTCCCCGAGAAGTTGGGGGGAGGGGTCGGCAATTGAACCGGTGCCTAGAGAAGGTGGCGCGGGGTAAA
CTGGGAAAGTGATGTCGTGTACTGGCTCCGCCTTTTTCCCGAGGGTGGGGGAGAACCGTATATAAGTGCA
GTAGTCGCCGTGAACGTTCTTTTTCGCAACGGGTTTGCCGCCAGAACACAGGTAAGTGCCGTGTGTGGTT
CCCGCGGGCCTGGCCTCTTTACGGGTTATGGCCCTTGCGTGCCTTGAATTACTTCCACCTGGCTGCAGTA
CGTGATTCTTGATCCCGAGCTTCGGGTTGGAAGTGGGTGGGAGAGTTCGAGGCCTTGCGCTTAAGGAGCC
CCTTCGCCTCGTGCTTGAGTTGAGGCCTGGCCTGGGCGCTGGGGCCGCCGCGTGCGAATCTGGTGGCACC
TTCGCGCCTGTCTCGCTGCTTTCGATAAGTCTCTAGCCATTTAAAATTTTTGATGACCTGCTGCGACGCT
TTTTTTCTGGCAAGATAGTCTTGTAAATGCGGGCCAAGATCTGCACACTGGTATTTCGGTTTTTGGGGCC
GCGGGCGGCGACGGGGCCCGTGCGTCCCAGCGCACATGTTCGGCGAGGCGGGGCCTGCGAGCGCGGCCAC
CGAGAATCGGACGGGGGTAGTCTCAAGCTGGCCGGCCTGCTCTGGTGCCTGGCCTCGCGCCGCCGTGTAT
CGCCCCGCCCTGGGCGGCAAGGCTGGCCCGGTCGGCACCAGTTGCGTGAGCGGAAAGATGGCCGCTTCCC
GGCCCTGCTGCAGGGAGCTCAAAATGGAGGACGCGGCGCTCGGGAGAGCGGGCGGGTGAGTCACCCACAC
AAAGGAAAAGGGCCTTTCCGTCCTCAGCCGTCGCTTCATGTGACTCCACGGAGTACCGGGCGCCGTCCAG
GCACCTCGATTAGTTCTCGAGCTTTTGGAGTACGTCGTCTTTAGGTTGGGGGGAGGGGTTTTATGCGATG
GAGTTTCCCCACACTGAGTGGGTGGAGACTGAAGTTAGGCCAGCTTGGCACTTGATGTAATTCTCCTTGG
AATTTGCCCTTTTTGAGTTTGGATCTTGGTTCATTCTCAAGCCTCAGACAGTGGTTCAAAGTTTTTTTCT
TCCATTTCAGGTGTCGTGAGGATCCGCGGCCGCGCCACCATGAAGGAGGGTGAAAACAATAAGCCCAGGG
AGAAATCAGAAGGAAACAAGAGGAAATCCAGTTTCTCCAACAGCGCTGATGATATTAAATCTAAAAAAAA
GAGAGAGCAAAGCAATGATATCGCTCGGGGCTTTGAGAGAGGACTGGAACCAGAAAAGATCATCGGAGCA
ACAGATTCCTGCGGTGACTTAATGTTCTTAATGAAATGGAAAGACACAGATGAAGCTGACCTGGTTCTTG
CAAAAGAAGCTAACGTGAAGTGTCCACAGATTGTGATAGCATTTTATGAAGAGAGACTGACGTGGCACGC
ATATCCAGAGGATGCGGAAAACAAAGAAAAAGAAAGCGCGAAGAGCAAGGGCGAATTCGACCCAGCTTTC
TTGTACAAAGTGGTTGATCTAGAGGGCCCTATGTGGCATGAAGGCCTGGAAGAGGCATCTCGTTTGTACT
TTGGGGAAAGGAACGTGAAAGGCATGTTTGAGGTGCTGGAGCCCTTGCATGCTATGATGGAACGGGGCCC
CCAGACTCTGAAGGAAACATCCTTTAATCAGGCCTATGGTCGAGATTTAATGGAGGCCCAAGAGTGGTGC
AGGAAGTACATGAAATCAGGGAATGTCAAGGACCTCACCCAAGCCTGGGACCTCTATTATCATGTGTTCC
GACGAATCTCAAAGCAGTTCGGCGGCGGAGGTAGCGGCGGTGGATCAATGTGGCACGAGGGATTGGAGGA
AGCTAGCAGACTTTATTTCGGTGAGCGCAATGTCAAGGGAATGTTCGAGGTCCTCGAACCTCTCCACGCC
ATGATGGAGAGAGGACCTCAAACCCTCAAAGAGACTAGTTTCAACCAAGCTTACGGCAGGGACCTGATGG
AAGCTCAGGAATGGTGTCGCAAATATATGAAGAGCGGCAACGTGAAAGATTTGACACAGGCTTGGGATTT
GTACTACCACGTCTTTAGGAGGATTAGCAAACAATTCGAAGGTAAGCCTATCCCTAACCCTCTCCTCGGT
CTCGATTCTACGCGTACCGGTTAGGCGGCCGCGCCGGCTCTAGATCGCGAACGCGTGAATTCTACCGGGT
AGGGGAGGCGCTTTTCCCAAGGCAGTCTGGAGCATGCGCTTTAGCAGCCCCGCTGGGCACTTGGCGCTAC
ACAAGTGGCCTCTGGCCTCGCACACATTCCACATCCACCGGTAGGCGCCAACCGGCTCCGTTCTTTGGTG
GCCCCTTCGCGCCACCTTCTACTCCTCCCCTAGTCAGGAAGTTCCCCCCCGCCCCGCAGCTCGCGTCGTG
CAGGACGTGACAAATGGAAGTAGCACGTCTCACTAGTCTCGTGCAGATGGACAGCACCGCTGAGCAATGG
AAGCGGGTAGGCCTTTGGGGCAGCGGCCAATAGCAGCTTTGCTCCTTCGCTTTCTGGGCTCAGAGGCTGG
GAAGGGGTGGGTCCGGGGGCGGGCTCAGGGGCGGGCTCAGGGGCGGGGCGGGCGCCCGAAGGTCCTCCGG
AGGCCCGGCATTCTGCACGCTTCAAAAGCGCACGTCTGCCGCGCTGTTCTCCTCTTCCTCATCTCCGGGC
CTTTCGACCTGCAGCCCAAGCTTACCATGACCGAGTACAAGCCCACGGTGCGCCTCGCCACCCGCGACGA
CGTCCCCAGGGCCGTACGCACCCTCGCCGCCGCGTTCGCCGACTACCCCGCCACGCGCCACACCGTCGAT
CCGGACCGCCACATCGAGCGGGTCACCGAGCTGCAAGAACTCTTCCTCACGCGCGTCGGGCTCGACATCG
GCAAGGTGTGGGTCGCGGACGACGGCGCCGCGGTGGCGGTCTGGACCACGCCGGAGAGCGTCGAAGCGGG
GGCGGTGTTCGCCGAGATCGGCCCGCGCATGGCCGAGTTGAGCGGTTCCCGGCTGGCCGCGCAGCAACAG
ATGGAAGGCCTCCTGGCGCCGCACCGGCCCAAGGAGCCCGCGTGGTTCCTGGCCACCGTCGGCGTCTCGC
CCGACCACCAGGGCAAGGGTCTGGGCAGCGCCGTCGTGCTCCCCGGAGTGGAGGCGGCCGAGCGCGCCGG
GGTGCCCGCCTTCCTGGAGACCTCCGCGCCCCGCAACCTCCCCTTCTACGAGCGGCTCGGCTTCACCGTC
ACCGCCGACGTCGAGGTGCCCGAAGGACCGCGCACCTGGTGCATGACCCGCAAGCCCGGTGCCTGACGGG
CGCGTCTGGAACAATCAACCTCTGGATTACAAAATTTGTGAAAGATTGACTGGTATTCTTAACTATGTTG
CTCCTTTTACGCTATGTGGATACGCTGCTTTAATGCCTTTGTATCATGCTATTGCTTCCCGTATGGCTTT
CATTTTCTCCTCCTTGTATAAATCCTGGTTGCTGTCTCTTTATGAGGAGTTGTGGCCCGTTGTCAGGCAA
CGTGGCGTGGTGTGCACTGTGTTTGCTGACGCAACCCCCACTGGTTGGGGCATTGCCACCACCTGTCAGC
TCCTTTCCGGGACTTTCGCTTTCCCCCTCCCTATTGCCACGGCGGAACTCATCGCCGCCTGCCTTGCCCG
CTGCTGGACAGGGGCTCGGCTGTTGGGCACTGACAATTCCGTGGTGTTGTCGGGGAAGCTGACGTCCTTT
CCATGGCTGCTCGCCTGTGTTGCCACCTGGATTCTGCGCGGGACGTCCTTCTGCTACGTCCCTTCGGCCC
TCAATCCAGCGGACCTTCCTTCCCGCGGCCTGCTGCCGGCTCTGCGGCCTCTTCCGCGTCTTCGCCTTCG
CCCTCAGACGAGTCGGATCTCCCTTTGGGCCGCCTCCCCGCCTGGAATTAATTCTGCAGTCGAGACCTAG
AAAAACATGGAGCAATCACAAGTAGCAATACAGCAGCTACCAATGCTGATTGTGCCTGGCTAGAAGCACA
AGAGGAGGAGGAGGTGGGTTTTCCAGTCACACCTCAGGTACCTTTAAGACCAATGACTTACAAGGCAGCT
GTAGATCTTAGCCACTTTTTAAAAGAAAAGAGGGGACTGGAAGGGCTAATTCACTCCCAACGAAGACAAG
ATATCCTTGATCTGTGGATCTACCACACACAAGGCTACTTCCCTGATTAGCAGAACTACACACCAGGGCC
AGGGGTCAGATATCCACTGACCTTTGGATGGTGCTACAAGCTAGTACCAGTTGAGCCAGATAAGGTAGAA
GAGGCCAATAAAGGAGAGAACACCAGCTTGTTACACCCTGTGAGCCTGCATGGGATGGATGACCCGGAGA
GAGAAGTGTTAGAGTGGAGGTTTGACAGCCGCCTAGCATTTCATCACGTGGCCCGAGAGCTGCATCCGGA
GTACTTCAAGAACTGCTGATATCGAGCTTGCTACAAGGGACTTTCCGCTGGGGACTTTCCAGGGAGGCGT
GGCCTGGGCGGGACTGGGGAGTGGCGAGCCCTCAGATCCTGCATATAAGCAGCTGCTTTTTGCCTGTACT
GGGTCTCTCTGGTTAGACCAGATCTGAGCCTGGGAGCTCTCTGGCTAACTAGGGAACCCACTGCTTAAGC
CTCAATAAAGCTTGCCTTGAGTGCTTCAAGTAGTGTGTGCCCGTCTGTTGTGTGACTCTGGTAACTAGAG
ATCCCTCAGACCCTTTTAGTCAGTGTGGAAAATCTCTAGCAGTAGTAGTTCATGTCATCTTATTATTCAG
TATTTATAACTTGCAAAGAAATGAATATCAGAGAGTGAGAGGCCTTGACATTGCTAGCGTTTACCGTCGA
CCTCTAGCTAGAGCTTGGCGTAATCATGGTCATAGCTGTTTCCTGTGTGAAATTGTTATCCGCTCACAAT
TCCACACAACATACGAGCCGGAAGCATAAAGTGTAAAGCCTGGGGTGCCTAATGAGTGAGCTAACTCACA
TTAATTGCGTTGCGCTCACTGCCCGCTTTCCAGTCGGGAAACCTGTCGTGCCAGCTGCATTAATGAATCG
GCCAACGCGCGGGGAGAGGCGGTTTGCGTATTGGGCGCTCTTCCGCTTCCTCGCTCACTGACTCGCTGCG
CTCGGTCGTTCGGCTGCGGCGAGCGGTATCAGCTCACTCAAAGGCGGTAATACGGTTATCCACAGAATCA
GGGGATAACGCAGGAAAGAACATGTGAGCAAAAGGCCAGCAAAAGGCCAGGAACCGTAAAAAGGCCGCGT
TGCTGGCGTTTTTCCATAGGCTCCGCCCCCCTGACGAGCATCACAAAAATCGACGCTCAAGTCAGAGGTG
GCGAAACCCGACAGGACTATAAAGATACCAGGCGTTTCCCCCTGGAAGCTCCCTCGTGCGCTCTCCTGTT
CCGACCCTGCCGCTTACCGGATACCTGTCCGCCTTTCTCCCTTCGGGAAGCGTGGCGCTTTCTCATAGCT
CACGCTGTAGGTATCTCAGTTCGGTGTAGGTCGTTCGCTCCAAGCTGGGCTGTGTGCACGAACCCCCCGT
TCAGCCCGACCGCTGCGCCTTATCCGGTAACTATCGTCTTGAGTCCAACCCGGTAAGACACGACTTATCG
CCACTGGCAGCAGCCACTGGTAACAGGATTAGCAGAGCGAGGTATGTAGGCGGTGCTACAGAGTTCTTGA
AGTGGTGGCCTAACTACGGCTACACTAGAAGAACAGTATTTGGTATCTGCGCTCTGCTGAAGCCAGTTAC
CTTCGGAAAAAGAGTTGGTAGCTCTTGATCCGGCAAACAAACCACCGCTGGTAGCGGTGGTTTTTTTGTT
TGCAAGCAGCAGATTACGCGCAGAAAAAAAGGATCTCAAGAAGATCCTTTGATCTTTTCTACGGGGTCTG
ACGCTCAGTGGAACGAAAACTCACGTTAAGGGATTTTGGTCATGAGATTATCAAAAAGGATCTTCACCTA
GATCCTTTTAAATTAAAAATGAAGTTTTAAATCAATCTAAAGTATATATGAGTAAACTTGGTCTGACAGT
TACCAATGCTTAATCAGTGAGGCACCTATCTCAGCGATCTGTCTATTTCGTTCATCCATAGTTGCCTGAC
TCCCCGTCGTGTAGATAACTACGATACGGGAGGGCTTACCATCTGGCCCCAGTGCTGCAATGATACCGCG
AGACCCACGCTCACCGGCTCCAGATTTATCAGCAATAAACCAGCCAGCCGGAAGGGCCGAGCGCAGAAGT
GGTCCTGCAACTTTATCCGCCTCCATCCAGTCTATTAATTGTTGCCGGGAAGCTAGAGTAAGTAGTTCGC
CAGTTAATAGTTTGCGCAACGTTGTTGCCATTGCTACAGGCATCGTGGTGTCACGCTCGTCGTTTGGTAT
GGCTTCATTCAGCTCCGGTTCCCAACGATCAAGGCGAGTTACATGATCCCCCATGTTGTGCAAAAAAGCG
GTTAGCTCCTTCGGTCCTCCGATCGTTGTCAGAAGTAAGTTGGCCGCAGTGTTATCACTCATGGTTATGG
CAGCACTGCATAATTCTCTTACTGTCATGCCATCCGTAAGATGCTTTTCTGTGACTGGTGAGTACTCAAC
CAAGTCATTCTGAGAATAGTGTATGCGGCGACCGAGTTGCTCTTGCCCGGCGTCAATACGGGATAATACC
GCGCCACATAGCAGAACTTTAAAAGTGCTCATCATTGGAAAACGTTCTTCGGGGCGAAAACTCTCAAGGA
TCTTACCGCTGTTGAGATCCAGTTCGATGTAACCCACTCGTGCACCCAACTGATCTTCAGCATCTTTTAC
TTTCACCAGCGTTTCTGGGTGAGCAAAAACAGGAAGGCAAAATGCCGCAAAAAAGGGAATAAGGGCGACA
CGGAAATGTTGAATACTCATACTCTTCCTTTTTCAATATTATTGAAGCATTTATCAGGGTTATTGTCTCA
TGAGCGGATACATATTTGAATGTATTTAGAAAAATAAACAAATAGGGGTTCCGCGCACATTTCCCCGAAA
AGTGCCACCTGACGTCGACGGATCGGGAGATCAACTTGTTTATTGCAGCTTATAATGGTTACAAATAAAG
CAATAGCATCACAAATTTCACAAATAAAGCATTTTTTTCACTGCATTCTAGTTGTGGTTTGTCCAAACTC
ATCAATGTATCTTATCATGTCTGGATCAACTGGATAACTCAAGCTAACCAAAATCATCCCAAACTTCCCA
CCCCATACCCTATTACCACTGCCAATTACCTGTGGTTTCATTTACTCTAAACCTGTGATTCCTCTGAATT
ATTTTCATTTTAAAGAAATTGTATTTGTTAAATATGTACTACAAACTTAGTAGTT
Features (pLannotate 1.2.2; 27 found; start..end, strand, type, name):
    376..633     +  LTR            5' LTR (truncated): truncated 5' long terminal repeat (LTR) from HIV-1
    680..805     +  misc_feature   HIV-1 Ψ: packaging signal of human immunodeficiency virus type 1
    789..1127    +  CDS            HIV-1 gag (fragment): gag protein from human immunodeficiency virus 1; gag
   1302..1535    +  misc_feature   RRE: The Rev response element (RRE) of HIV-1 allows for Rev-dependent mRNA export from the nucleus to the cytoplasm.
   1912..2012    +  CDS            Rev (fragment): human immunodeficiency virus 1 (HIV-1) Rev protein; rev; enhances nuclear export of unspliced and incompletely spliced viral mRNAs
   2027..2142    +  misc_feature   cPPT/CTS: central polypurine tract and central termination sequence of HIV-1 (lacking the first T)
   2220..2431    +  promoter       EF-1α core promoter: core promoter for human elongation factor EF-1α
   2432..3370    +  intron         EF-1α intron A: intron upstream of the start codon of human EF-1α
   3400..3756    +  CDS            Cbx5 (fragment): CBX5_MOUSE - Also known as Hp1a. Experimental evidence at protein level: Swiss-Prot protein existence level 1. Component of heterochromatin that recognizes and binds histone H3 tails methylated at 'Lys-9' (H3K9me), leading to epigenetic repression. In contrast, it is excluded from chromatin when 'Tyr-41' of histone H3 is phosphorylated (H3Y41ph). Can interact with lamin-B receptor (LBR). This interaction can contribute to the association of the heterochromatin with the inner nuclear membrane. Involved in the formation of functional kinetochore through interaction with MIS12 complex proteins (B
   3770..3794    -  protein_bind   attB2: mutant version of attB; recombination site for the Gateway® BP reaction BP Clonase™
   3811..4074    +  CDS            FRB (fragment): FKBP-rapamycin binding domain of human FRAP
   4108..4374    +  CDS            MTOR (fragment): MTOR_HUMAN - Also known as FRAP, FRAP1, FRAP2, RAFT1, RAPT1. Experimental evidence at protein level: Swiss-Prot protein existence level 1. Serine/threonine protein kinase which is a central regulator of cellular metabolism, growth and survival in response to hormones, growth factors, nutrients, energy and stress signals (PubMed:12087098, PubMed:12150925, PubMed:12150926, PubMed:12231510, PubMed:12718876, PubMed:14651849, PubMed:15268862, PubMed:15467718, PubMed:15545625, PubMed:15718470, PubMed:18497260, PubMed:18762023, PubMed:18925875, PubMed:20516213, PubMed:20537536, PubMed:21659604, PubMe
   4381..4422    +  CDS            V5 tag: epitope tag from simian virus 5
   4477..4976    +  promoter       PGK promoter: mouse phosphoglycerate kinase 1 promoter
   4997..5596    +  CDS            PuroR: puromycin N-acetyltransferase; pac from Streptomyces alboniger; confers resistance to puromycin
   5613..6201    +  misc_feature   WPRE: woodchuck hepatitis virus posttranscriptional regulatory element
   6218..6736    +  CDS            nef (fragment): NEF_HV1BR - Experimental evidence at protein level: Swiss-Prot protein existence level 1. Extracellular Nef protein targets CD4(+) T-lymphocytes for apoptosis by interacting with CXCR4 surface receptors (PubMed:14990729). From Human immunodeficiency virus type 1 group M subtype B (isolate BRU/LAI) (HIV-1).
   6784..7041    +  LTR            5' LTR (truncated): truncated 5' long terminal repeat (LTR) from HIV-1
   7193..7209    -  protein_bind   lac operator: The lac repressor binds to the lac operator to inhibit transcription in E. coli. This inhibition can be relieved by adding lactose or isopropyl-β-D-thiogalactopyranoside (IPTG). lac repressor encoded by lacI
   7217..7247    -  promoter       lac promoter: promoter for the E. coli lac operon
   7262..7283    -  protein_bind   CAP binding site: CAP binding activates transcription in the presence of cAMP. E. coli catabolite activator protein
   7296..7388    -  CDS            lacI (fragment): lac repressor; lacI; The lac repressor binds to the lac operator to inhibit transcription in E. coli. This inhibition can be relieved by adding lactose or isopropyl-β-D-thiogalactopyranoside (IPTG).
   7571..8159    -  rep_origin     ori: high-copy-number ColE1/pMB1/pBR322/pUC origin of replication
   8330..9190    -  CDS            AmpR: β-lactamase; bla; confers resistance to ampicillin, carbenicillin, and related antibiotics
   9191..9295    -  promoter       AmpR promoter: bla
   9343..9477    +  polyA_signal   SV40 poly(A) signal: SV40 polyadenylation signal
   9644..328     +  CDS            nef (fragment) (across the origin): NEF_HV1BR - Experimental evidence at protein level: Swiss-Prot protein existence level 1. Extracellular Nef protein targets CD4(+) T-lymphocytes for apoptosis by interacting with CXCR4 surface receptors (PubMed:14990729). From Human immunodeficiency virus type 1 group M subtype B (isolate BRU/LAI) (HIV-1).
