[The description below was written by a language model from this plasmid's Addgene catalogue record and pLannotate feature annotations shown in this document.]
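Description:
Lv EF1a HP1cs-Frb2x PGK Puro is a lentiviral mammalian expression plasmid on a pLenti backbone, forming part of the FIRE-Cas9 epigenome-editing system. In bacteria it is maintained through a high-copy ColE1/pUC-type origin and selected with ampicillin via the β-lactamase gene. The viral portion carries HIV-1-derived elements: LTR sequences at both ends (each annotated as a truncated LTR and preceded by nef-derived sequence), the Ψ packaging signal with an adjoining gag fragment, the Rev response element for Rev-dependent nuclear export of the genomic RNA, and the cPPT/CTS, which aids nuclear import of the reverse-transcribed genome. A WPRE sits ahead of the 3' LTR to boost transcript stability and expression. Residual lac promoter/operator sequence and an SV40 poly(A) signal lie in the backbone outside the transfer cassette.

The payload is driven by the human EF-1α core promoter with its intron A. It encodes a fragment of mouse Cbx5 (HP1α), a heterochromatin component linked to H3K9 methylation and epigenetic repression, followed by two tandem copies of the FRB domain, the FKBP-rapamycin binding region of human mTOR/FRAP, and a C-terminal V5 epitope tag for detection. A Gateway attB2 scar lies between the HP1 and FRB segments. Downstream, a mouse PGK promoter drives puromycin N-acetyltransferase for selection of transduced cells. FRB dimerises with FKBP in the presence of rapamycin, so the fusion is suited to chemically induced recruitment of HP1 to a partner bearing FKBP. The record does not describe that partner, but the system name and CRISPR classification point to Cas9-directed targeting for rapid, reversible chromatin repression.
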