Addgene plasmid #102809: Lv EF1a HP1cs-Frb2x PGK Puro
Purpose: Lentiviral plasmid from FIRE-Cas9 system to express HP1cs-Frb2x fusion protein
Depositing lab: Jerry Crabtree. Depositing organization: Stanford University. Publication: Rapid and reversible epigenome editing by endogenous chromatin regulators. Braun SMG, Kirkland JG, Chory EJ, Husmann D, Calarco JP, Crabtree GR. Nat Commun. 2017 Sep 15;8(1):560. doi: 10.1038/s41467-017-00644-y. PubMed 28916764.
Backbone
  Vector backbone: pLenti
  Vector type: Mammalian Expression, Lentiviral, CRISPR
  Selectable markers: Puromycin
Growth in bacteria
  Bacterial resistance: Ampicillin, 100 μg/mL
  Growth temperature: 37°C
  Growth strain: NEB Stable
  Copy number: High Copy
Gene/Insert
  Gene/Insert name: HP1cs-Frb2x
  Promoter: EF1a
  Cloning method: Gibson Cloning
  Sequencing primers: 5′ EF1a Fw; 3′ PGK Rv
Resource information
  A portion of this plasmid was derived from a plasmid made by: modified from addgene plasmid #44195
Terms and licenses: Academic/Nonprofit Terms; Industry Terms: Not Available to Industry
How to cite: Lv EF1a HP1cs-Frb2x PGK Puro was a gift from Jerry Crabtree (Addgene plasmid # 102809 ; http://n2t.net/addgene:102809 ; RRID:Addgene_102809)
